>Addgene plasmid #8848 | pDblet | depositor full sequence | sequence record 6777 | Author sequence
TCGCGCGTTTCGGTGATGACGGTGAAAACCTCTGACACATGCAGCTCCCGGAGACGGTCACAGCTTGTCT
GTAAGCGGATGCCGGGAGCAGACAAGCCCGTCAGGGCGCGTCAGCGGGTGTTGGCGGGTGTCGGGGCTGG
CTTAACTATGCGGCATCAGAGCAGATTGTACTGAGAGTGCACCATATGGAGCTTGTGATATTGACGAAAC
TTTTTGACATCTAATTTATTCTGTTCCAACACCAATGTTTATAACCAAGTTTTATCTTGTTTGTCTACAT
GGTATTTTACATTCATCTACATACATCTTTCATTGGCTTTGTACATAGTTATCATTACAAGTCTAAAAAA
ATTCACTCTTTTCTTATTCAATGTCAATCCAAGAGAAAAGATTGTGGTAATGTTGTAGGAGCATGTTTAA
TAAATTACTATAGCAAATTACTTTTTATTCCCAAGGTGTTTATCTATAATAGTTAATATTTTAGTCGCTA
CATAAAATTTTACCAAAGAGTACTTGTATACTAATTCTAAATGCCTTCTGACATAAAACGCCTAGGAAAA
CAAACGCAAACAAGGCATCGACTTTTTCAATAACCAACCAAAAAAATTTTACATTAGTCTTTTTTTAATG
CTGAGAAAGTCTTTGCTGATATGCCTTCCAACCAGCTTCTCTATATCTCTTGGCTTCGACAACAGGATTA
CGACCAGCTCCATAGACTCCACGACCAACAATGATGATATCGCTACCGCAGTTTACAATCACTTCTTCAG
GAGTACGATATTGCTGTCCCAGCCCGTCTCCTTTAACATCCAAGCCGATACCAGGGGACATAGTTATGTA
GTCGCTTTGAAGGTTAGGAAATCGACGACCAGCTATAAAGCCAAAGCAAAAATCGGTATGCTTCTCAAAC
CATTCTAAGGTTTTCTCTGTGTAGGAACCAGTAGCCAAAGAGCCTTTGGAAGACATTTCAGCCAAAAGCA
AGAGACCACGTCCCAAAGGTAAACCAACTTCTTTGAGGCCTTGTATAATACCCTCGCCTGGCACTGTATG
GCAATTTGTGATATGAGCCCAAGAAGCAATTTTGTACACACCAGATGCATATTGTAGCTTGACGGTATTT
CCAATGTCTGCGAATTTGCGATCCTCAAAGATAAGAAAACGATGCTTTTTACCTAAGGCCACCAGTTTTT
CTACCATATCCTGGTCGAAATCCTCGACAACGTCAATATGTGTCTTGATAACACAGACATAGGGTCCAAT
TTTATCTACCAATTCTAAGATTTCGGATTTCTTCGTCAAATCGACCGCGACTGACAAGTTGCTTTGCTTT
TCTTCCATCAAAGCCAACAATTCCTTGGCAATGGGATTTTTCATCCCCTCAGCTCTAGCTGAATAGCTTT
GAAATACTCTAGCATCCATAACTTTGCTTTTAAACCTTTAATTTCGATCCAAGCAAAAAAGAGGTTCTTG
GTAGGACAATACGGTAAGAAAACACGACATGTGCAGAGATGCCGACGAAGCATAGTTAAACTGGGATGGT
AAAATCAATTAAGAATTTATAAAGACAAAATTGTATAAGTCTCTAAAACATCTTAATTATACCTCACAGA
ACTATCTAAAATATATTCACAAAGTGCAAACATTATCATGAAAAAGAACCATTTTAATTTAAAGCAAGGG
CATTAAGGCTTATTTACAGAATTTCTTACTTTTGTAAAGATTATAAGGCTGATTATCTTTTTCACCATGC
CAAAAATTACACAAGATAGAATGGATGTTTGAAATTAAACGTGAGTATACAAACAAATACACTAGGTAAA
TCGAAACATTTTTTTCTCCATTAAGTAACAAATTCCTATTTAGAGAAAGAATGCTGAGTAGATTAAATAA
TCTATACAAACTTTTTTAACACAAATGCATACATATAGCCAGTGGGATTTGTAGCTAAGCTCCATATGCG
GTGTGAAATACCGCACAGATGCGTAAGGAGAAAATACCGCATCAGGAAATTGTAAACGTTAATATTTTGT
TAAAATTCGCGTTAAATTTTTGTTAAATCAGCTCATTTTTTAACCAATAGGCCGAAATCGGCAAAATCCC
TTATAAATCAAAAGAATAGACCGAGATAGGGT
[37 nt withheld, positions 2133-2169]
AAAGAACGTGGACTCCAACGTCAAAGG
[49 nt withheld, positions 2197-2245]
T
[91 nt withheld, positions 2247-2337]
G
[124 nt withheld, positions 2339-2462]
CGCGCCATTCGCCATTCAGGCTGCGCAACTGTTGGGAAGGGCGATCGGTGCGGGCCTCTTCGCTATTACG
CCAGCTGGCGAAAGGGGGATGTGCTGCAAGGCGATTAAGTTGGGTAACGCCAGGGTTTTCCCAGTCACGA
CGTTGTAAAACGACGGCCAGTGAGCGCGCGTAATACGACTCACTATAGGGCGAATTGGGTACCGGGCCCC
CCCTCGAGGTCGACGGTATCGATAAGCTTGATATCGAATTCCTGCAGCCCGGGGGATCCACTAGTTCTAG
AGCGGCCGCCACCGCGGTGGAGCTCCAGCTTTTGTTCCCTTTAGTGAGGGTTAATTGCGCGCTTGGCGTA
ATCATGGTCATAGCTGTTTCCTGTGTGAAATTGTTATCCGCTCACAATTCCACACAACATACGAGCCGGA
AGCATAAAGTGTAAAGCCTGGGGTGCCTAATGAGTGAGCTAACTCACATTAATTGCGTTGCGCTCACTGC
CCGCTTTCCAGTCGGGAAACCTGTCGTGCCAGCTGCATTAATGAATCGGCCAACGCGCGGGGAGAGGCGG
TTTGCGTATTGGGCGCTCTTCCGCTTCCTCGCTCACTGACTCGCTGCGCTCGGTCGTTCGGCTGCGGCGA
GCGGTATCAGCTCACTCAAAGGCGGTAATACGGTTATCCACAGAATCAGGGGATAACGCAGGAAAGAACA
TGTGAGCAAAAGGCCAGCAAAAGGCCAGGAACCGTAAAAAGGCCGCGTTGCTGGCGTTTTTCCATAGGCT
CCGCCCCCCTGACGAGCATCACAAAAATCGACGCTCAAGTCAGAGGTGGCGAAACCCGACAGGACTATAA
AGATACCAGGCGTTTCCCCCTGGAAGCTCCCTCGTGCGCTCTCCTGTTCCGACCCTGCCGCTTACCGGAT
ACCTGTCCGCCTTTCTCCCTTCGGGAAGCGTGGCGCTTTCTCATAGCTCACGCTGTAGGTATCTCAGTTC
GGTGTAGGTCGTTCGCTCCAAGCTGGGCTGTGTGCACGAACCCCCCGTTCAGCCCGACCGCTGCGCCTTA
TCCGGTAACTATCGTCTTGAGTCCAACCCGGTAAGACACGACTTATCGCCACTGGCAGCAGCCACTGGTA
ACAGGATTAGCAGAGCGAGGTATGTAGGCGGTGCTACAGAGTTCTTGAAGTGGTGGCCTAACTACGGCTA
CACTAGAAGGACAGTATTTGGTATCTGCGCTCTGCTGAAGCCAGTTACCTTCGGAAAAAGAGTTGGTAGC
TCTTGATCCGGCAAACAAACCACCGCTGGTAGCGGTGGTTTTTTTGTTTGCAAGCAGCAGATTACGCGCA
GAAAAAAAGGATCTCAAGAAGATCCTTTGATCTTTTCTACGGGGTCTGACGCTCAGTGGAACGAAAACTC
ACGTTAAGGGATTTTGGTCATGAGATTATCAAAAAGGATCTTCACCTAGATCCTTTTAAATTAAAAATGA
AGTTTTAAATCAATCTAAAGTATATATGAGTAAACTTGGTCTGACAGTTACCAATGCTTAATCAGTGAGG
CACCTATCTCAGCGATCTGTCTATTTCGTTCATCCATAGTTGCCTGACTCCCCGTCGTGTAGATAACTAC
GATACGGGAGGGCTTACCATCTGGCCCCAGTGCTGCAATGATACCGCGAGACCCACGCTCACCGGCTCCA
GATTTATCAGCAATAAACCAGCCAGCCGGAAGGGCCGAGCGCAGAAGTGGTCCTGCAACTTTATCCGCCT
CCATCCAGTCTATTAATTGTTGCCGGGAAGCTAGAGTAAGTAGTTCGCCAGTTAATAGTTTGCGCAACGT
TGTTGCCATTGCTACAGGCATCGTGGTGTCACGCTCGTCGTTTGGTATGGCTTCATTCAGCTCCGGTTCC
CAACGATCAAGGCGAGTTACATGATCCCCCATGTTGTGCAAAAAAGCGGTTAGCTCCTTCGGTCCTCCGA
TCGTTGTCAGAAGTAAGTTGGCCGCAGTGTTATCACTCATGGTTATGGCAGCACTGCATAATTCTCTTAC
TGTCATGCCATCCGTAAGATGCTTTTCTGTGACTGGTGAGTACTCAACCAAGTCATTCTGAGAATAGTGT
ATGCGGCGACCGAGTTGCTCTTGCCCGGCGTCAATACGGGATAATACCGCGCCACATAGCAGAACTTTAA
AAGTGCTCATCATTGGAAAACGTTCTTCGGGGCGAAAACTCTCAAGGATCTTACCGCTGTTGAGATCCAG
TTCGATGTAACCCACTCGTGCACCCAACTGATCTTCAGCATCTTTTACTTTCACCAGCGTTTCTGGGTGA
GCAAAAACAGGAAGGCAAAATGCCGCAAAAAAGGGAATAAGGGCGACACGGAAATGTTGAATACTCATAC
TCTTCCTTTTTCAATATTATTGAAGCATTTATCAGGGTTATTGTCTCATGAGCGGATACATATTTGAATG
TATTTAGAAAAATAAACAAATAGGGGTTCCGCGCACATTTCCCCGAAAAGTGCCACCTGACGTCCCTAGT
GGATCCTTCTAGGCGACTAATACATAAACTCTTTTACTTGATAAATTCAATTTTATAATTGTGATGAAAA
GCTAAAGTTTTACTCCAAATTATATAAATAAATAATTTTTGTAAATTTGATAGATATTTTATGTATAGGT
ATAGATATATATATACTAACAAGGGATTGTAATAATATTATATAAAAAGTCTATTACCTTTTGTATAGCT
TACAATATTGTAACAAATTAAGAAATAAATCATATAAAATAGGAATAATTTTTAGCGAACTCTTTGCATT
AGAACGAATGAATTTTGTATATTGTATATTATTCATGAGACCCATCTAATACTATTTTTTATATTAATTA
AAAAAAAAAAAAAAAAAAACCTGTTGAAATATGTATTTGGCGCTAAACAATCTCTGAATACTAATAAAAT
TTTCGCTATAAATATTATCTTGTCATTGTAATGTCATTTTTTTGGCTGTGGAAATATATCGTAAAAGTCA
TAACTTATCCAAAAGCTATCAAAAATGCAAAAAAATGCATCAAAGTTGATACTTAGAAAACGGCATAAAC
ATGCCATCGTCTTCATTCATAAAATTATGGATCCTTCTAGGCGACTAATACATAAACTCTTTTACTTGAT
AAATTCAATTTTATAATTGTGATGAAAAGCTAAAGTTTTACTCCAAATTATATAAATAAATAATTTTTGT
AAATTTGATAGATATTTTATGTATAGGTATAGATATATATATACTAACAAGGGATTGTAATAATATTATA
TAAAAAGTCTATTACCTTTTGTATAGCTTACAATATTGTAACAAATTAAGAAATAAATCATATAAAATAG
GAATAATTTTTAGCGAACTCTTTGCATTAGAACGAATGAATTTTGTATATTGTATATTATTCATGAGACC
CATCTAATACTATTTTTTATATTAATTAAAAAAAAAAAAAAAAAAAACCTGTTGAAATATGTATTTGGCG
CTAAACAATCTCTGAATACTAATAAAATTTTCGCTATAAATATTATCTTGTCATTGTAATGTCATTTTTT
TGGCTGTGGAAATATATCGTAAAAGTCATAACTTATCCAAAAGCTATCAAAAATGCAAAAAAATGCATCA
AAGTTGATACTTAGAAAACGGCATAAACATGCCATCGTCTTCATTCATAAAATTATGGATCCCCCGGACG
TCTAAGAAACCATTATTATCATGACATTAACCTATAAAAATAGGCGTATCACGAGGCCCTTTCGTC
Features (pLannotate 1.2.2; 16 found; start..end, strand, type, name):
    137..188     +  misc_feature   bom (fragment): basis of mobility region from pBR322
    625..1419    -  CDS            S. pombe ura4: orotidine 5'-phosphate decarboxylase, required for uracil biosynthesis; Schizosaccharomyces pombe ura4
   1952..2006    +  misc_feature   bom (fragment): basis of mobility region from pBR322
   2007..2462    -  rep_origin     f1 ori (sequence partly withheld): f1 bacteriophage origin of replication; arrow indicates direction of (+) strand synthesis
   2470..2625    -  CDS            lacZα (fragment): LacZα fragment of β-galactosidase; lacZ fragment
   2633..2651    +  promoter       T7 promoter: promoter for bacteriophage T7 RNA polymerase
   2660..2767    -  misc_feature   MCS: pBluescript multiple cloning site
   2780..2798    -  promoter       T3 promoter: promoter for bacteriophage T3 RNA polymerase
   2843..2859    -  protein_bind   lac operator: The lac repressor binds to the lac operator to inhibit transcription in E. coli. This inhibition can be relieved by adding lactose or isopropyl-β-D-thiogalactopyranoside (IPTG). lac repressor encoded by lacI
   2867..2897    -  promoter       lac promoter: promoter for the E. coli lac operon
   2912..2933    -  protein_bind   CAP binding site: CAP binding activates transcription in the presence of cAMP. E. coli catabolite activator protein
   2946..3038    -  CDS            lacI (fragment): lac repressor; lacI; The lac repressor binds to the lac operator to inhibit transcription in E. coli. This inhibition can be relieved by adding lactose or isopropyl-β-D-thiogalactopyranoside (IPTG).
   3221..3809    -  rep_origin     ori: high-copy-number ColE1/pMB1/pBR322/pUC origin of replication
   3980..4840    -  CDS            AmpR: β-lactamase; bla; confers resistance to ampicillin, carbenicillin, and related antibiotics
   4841..4945    -  promoter       AmpR promoter: bla
   6238..35      +  CDS            rop (fragment) (across the origin): Rop protein, which maintains plasmids at low copy number; rop
