[The description below was written by a language model from this plasmid's Addgene catalogue record and pLannotate feature annotations shown in this document.]
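Description:
pDblet is an Escherichia coli–Schizosaccharomyces pombe shuttle and cloning vector built on a pBluescribe backbone, designed to replicate autonomously and stably in fission yeast nuclei. In bacteria it is maintained through a ColE1/pUC-type origin and selected with ampicillin via the β-lactamase gene and its native promoter. The catalogue lists it as low copy even though the annotated origin is of the high-copy class. An f1 phage origin is also present, which permits single-stranded DNA rescue. In S. pombe, selection relies on the ura4 gene, encoding orotidine 5'-phosphate decarboxylase, which complements uracil auxotrophy and is the fission yeast counterpart of budding yeast URA3. Short fragments of pBR322-derived bom and rop sequence flank the ura4 region, apparently carried over from earlier cloning steps.

The defining element is the "ARS doublet", a roughly 1.2 kb insert between two retained AatII sites. It consists of a direct repeat of a portion of ars3002, a functional chromosomal replication origin from S. pombe. According to the record, duplicating this segment dramatically increases origin efficiency, giving very efficient transformation and autonomous replication. The automated feature table does not annotate this insert; it presumably lies in the unannotated stretch between the AmpR promoter and the end of the 6,238 nt sequence. For cloning, the vector carries the SK+ multiple cloning site from pBluescript II, flanked by T7 and T3 promoters and embedded in a lacZα fragment downstream of the lac promoter, operator and CAP site, an arrangement normally used for blue/white screening. No yeast promoter for insert expression is recorded, so pDblet serves mainly as a general carrier for introducing and maintaining cloned DNA in S. pombe.
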