Addgene plasmid #8848: pDblet
Depositing lab: Joel Huberman. Depositing organization: Roswell Park Comprehensive Cancer Center. Publication: pDblet, a stable autonomously replicating shuttle vector for Schizosaccharomyces pombe. Brun C, Dubey DD, Huberman JA. Gene. 1995 Oct 16. 164(1):173-7. 10.1016/0378-1119(95)00497-T PubMed 7590311.
Backbone
  Vector backbone: pBluescribe
  Backbone manufacturer: Stratagene
  Backbone size w/o insert (bp): 5085
  Vector type: Yeast Expression ; yeast cloning vector
  Selectable markers: URA3 ; ura4 (pombe gene equivalent to )
Growth in bacteria
  Bacterial resistance: Ampicillin, 100 μg/mL
  Growth temperature: 37°C
  Growth strain: DH5alpha
  Copy number: Low Copy
Gene/Insert
  Gene/Insert name: ARS doublet
  Species: S. pombe (fission yeast)
  Insert size (bp): 1198
  Mutation: This vector contains, between AatII sites, a direct repeat of nucleotides 3289-3870 from GenBank sequence Z27236, which corresponds to the sequence published in Zhu, Carlson, Dubey, Sharma and Huberman, Chromosoma 103: 414-422, 1994. This corresponds to a portion of S. pombe's ars3002, a functional chromosomal DNA replication origin. The duplication dramatically increases the replication efficiency of the origin.
  GenBank ID: AF531173
  Cloning method: Restriction Enzyme; 5′ cloning site AatII (not destroyed); 3′ cloning site AatII (not destroyed)
  Sequencing primers: 5′ T3; 3′ T7
Terms and licenses: Academic/Nonprofit Terms; Industry Terms: Not Available to Industry
Depositor comments: Thanks to its ARS doublet sequence, this plasmid very efficiently transforms S. pombe cells, and it replicates autonomously in the nuclei of such cells. Although it has a pBluescribe backbone, pDblet contains the SK+ multiple cloning site from pBluescript II.
How to cite: pDblet was a gift from Joel Huberman (Addgene plasmid # 8848 ; http://n2t.net/addgene:8848 ; RRID:Addgene_8848)
