>Addgene plasmid #8848 | pDblet | addgene partial sequence | sequence record 17396 | T7 5'-TAATACGACTCACTATAGGG-3'
GCTTGATATCGAATTCCTGCAGCCCGGGGGATCCACTAGTTCTAGAGCGGCCGCCACCGCGGTGGAGCTC
CAGCTTTTGTTCCCTTTAGTGAGGGTTAATTGCGCGCTTGGCGTAATCATGGTCATAGCTGTTTCCTGTG
TGAAATTGTTATCCGCTCACAATTCCACACAACATACGAGCCGGAAGCATAAAGTGTAAAGCCTGGGGTG
CCTAATGAGTGAGCTAACTCACATTAATTGCGTTGCGCTCACTGCCCGCTTTCCAGTCGGGAAACCTGTC
GTGCCAGCTGCATTAATGAATCGGCCAACGCGCGGGGAGAGGCGGTTTGCGTATTGGGCGCTCTTCCGCT
TCCTCGCTCACTGACTCGCTGCGCTCGGTCGTTCGGCTGCGGCGAGCGGTATCAGCTCACTCAAAGGCGG
TAATACGGTTATCCACAGAATCAGGGGATAACGCAGGAAAGAACATGTGAGCAAAAGGCCAGCAAAAGGC
CAGGAACCGTAAAAAGGCCGCGTTGCTGGCGTTTTTCCATAGGCTCCGCCCCCCTGACGAGCATCACAAA
AATCGACGCTCAAGTCAGAGGTGGCGAAACCCGACAGGACTATAAAGATACCAGGCGTTTCCCCCTGGAA
GCTCCCTCGTGCGCTCTCCTGTTCCGACCCTGCCGCTTACCGGATACCTGTCCGCCTTTCTCCCTTCGGG
AAGCGTGGCGCTTTCTCATAGCTCACGCTGTAGGTATCTCAGTTCGGTGTAAGTCGTTCGCTCCAAGCTG
GGCTGTGTGCACGAACCCCCCGTTCAGCCCGACCGCTGCGCCTTATCCGGTAACTATCGTCTTGAGTCCA
ACCCGGTA
